Addgene plasmid #110218: pNIC-ZB-SPRTN-E112A-FL
Purpose: Expression in E. coli of full-length SPRTN protein carrying E112A mutation, a catalytically-dead mutant, with His and ZB tags at N-terminus.
Depositing lab: Kristijan Ramadan. Depositing organization: University of Oxford. Publication: Metalloprotease SPRTN/DVC1 Orchestrates Replication-Coupled DNA-Protein Crosslink Repair. Vaz B, Popovic M, Newman JA, Fielden J, Aitkenhead H, Halder S, Singh AN, Vendrell I, Fischer R, Torrecilla I, Drobnitzky N, Freire R, Amor DJ, Lockhart PJ, Kessler BM, McKenna GW, Gileadi O, Ramadan K. Mol Cell. 2016 Nov 17;64(4):704-719. doi: 10.1016/j.molcel.2016.09.032. Epub 2016 Oct 27. PubMed 27871366.
Backbone
  Vector backbone: pNIC-ZB
  Backbone manufacturer: Opher Gileadi, Addgene plasmid #26107
  Modifications to backbone: vector treated with BsaI, then with T4 DNA polymerase in presence of dGTP
  Vector type: Bacterial Expression
Growth in bacteria
  Bacterial resistance: Kanamycin, 50 μg/mL
  Growth temperature: 37°C
  Growth strain: DH5alpha
  Growth instructions: Growth Strain Other: Rosetta DE3
  Copy number: High Copy
Gene/Insert
  Gene/Insert name: SPRTN (alt names: C1orf124; DVC1)
  Species: H. sapiens (human)
  Insert size (bp): 1494
  Mutation: E112A, P296L (see depositor comments below)
  Entrez Gene: SPRTN (a.k.a. C1orf124, DVC1, PRO4323, spartan)
  Tag / fusion protein: His6 (N terminal on insert); ZB (N terminal on insert)
  Cloning method: Ligation Independent Cloning; 5′ cloning site NdeI (not destroyed); 3′ cloning site unknown (unknown if destroyed)
  Sequencing primers: 5′ unknown
Terms and licenses: Academic/Nonprofit Terms; Industry Terms: Not Available to Industry
Depositor comments: According to the large datasets deposited in various databses like: dbSNP, 1000 Genomes, the ExAC and the gnomAD browser, the variant c.887C>T, p.Pro296Leu is found roughly in 50% of general world population. Moreover, according to the large-scale sequencing studies involving more than 135 000 healthy individuals deposited in The Genome Aggregation Database (gnomAD), it is more prevalent than the previously assigned reference allele in the European population, with a minor allele frequency of 0.69: http://gnomad.broadinstitute.org/variant/1-231488524-C-T Taken this into account, this variant (P296L) is s actually the accurate reference (wild-type) allele, and thus this variant can not be the cause of any Mendelian disease. This is the reason why all our vectors bear this variant.
How to cite: pNIC-ZB-SPRTN-E112A-FL was a gift from Kristijan Ramadan (Addgene plasmid # 110218 ; http://n2t.net/addgene:110218 ; RRID:Addgene_110218)
