[The description below was written by a language model from this plasmid's Addgene catalogue record and pLannotate feature annotations shown in this document.]
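Description:
pNIC-ZB-SPRTN-E112A-FL is a bacterial expression plasmid for producing full-length human SPRTN (also called C1orf124, DVC1 or Spartan) in E. coli as a catalytically dead E112A mutant. It is built on the pNIC-ZB backbone, a pET-style vector into which the roughly 1.5 kb coding sequence was inserted by ligation-independent cloning. The 6,984 nt sequence carries a ColE1/pMB1-type origin together with bom and rop elements, an f1 origin, and a kanamycin resistance gene for selection. Short tetracycline-resistance fragments are non-functional remnants of the ancestral backbone. The record lists the plasmid as high copy, although the annotated rop gene is normally associated with reduced copy number.

Expression is driven by a T7 promoter followed by a lac operator and the T7 gene 10 ribosome binding site, with a T7 terminator downstream. A plasmid-borne lacI gene supplies repressor, so transcription is IPTG-inducible in strains that provide T7 RNA polymerase, such as the Rosetta DE3 strain named in the record. According to the catalogue entry, the protein carries N-terminal His6 and ZB tags. The feature table annotates the Z-basic tag, a positively charged engineered protein A Z domain suited to cation-exchange purification, just upstream of SPRTN, but does not separately annotate the N-terminal His tag. The His-tag fragment and SET1 fragment annotated downstream of the insert are probably vector-derived sequences, and the record does not indicate that they are part of the expressed protein.

Besides E112A, the insert carries P296L, which the depositor describes as a common population variant that is effectively the wild-type allele. The construct is suited to purifying protease-inactive SPRTN, for example as a negative control in studies of this metalloprotease's role in DNA-protein crosslink repair.
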