Features (pLannotate 1.2.2; 20 found; start..end, strand, type, name):
     61..79      +  promoter       T7 promoter: promoter for bacteriophage T7 RNA polymerase
     80..104     +  protein_bind   lac operator: The lac repressor binds to the lac operator to inhibit transcription in E. coli. This inhibition can be relieved by adding lactose or isopropyl-β-D-thiogalactopyranoside (IPTG). lac repressor encoded by lacI
    119..141     +  RBS            RBS: efficient ribosome binding site from bacteriophage T7 gene 10 (Olins and Rangwala, 1989)
    179..349     +  CDS            Z-basic tag: Z domain of staphylococcal protein A, engineered to contain multiple positive charges (Hedhammar and Hober, 2007) useful for purifying tagged proteins by cation-exchange chromatography
    377..1843    +  CDS            SPRTN: SPRTN_HUMAN - Also known as C1orf124 From Homo sapiens (Human).
   1909..1926    +  CDS            9xHis (fragment): 9xHis affinity tag
   1936..1985    +  CDS            SET1 (fragment): solubility-enhancement tag derived from T7 phage gene 10B
   1993..2040    +  terminator     T7 terminator: transcription terminator for bacteriophage T7 RNA polymerase
   2077..2505    +  rep_origin     f1 ori (sequence partly withheld): f1 bacteriophage origin of replication; arrow indicates direction of (+) strand synthesis
   2558..2615    +  promoter       AmpR promoter (fragment): bla
   2624..3439    -  CDS            KanR: aminoglycoside phosphotransferase; aph(3')-Ia; confers resistance to kanamycin in bacteria or G418 (Geneticin®) in eukaryotes
   3561..4149    +  rep_origin     ori: high-copy-number ColE1/pMB1/pBR322/pUC origin of replication
   4335..4474    -  misc_feature   bom: basis of mobility region from pBR322
   4576..4767    -  CDS            rop: Rop protein, which maintains plasmids at low copy number; rop
   4784..5164    +  CDS            YPB1_ECOLX: Protein predicted: Swiss-Prot protein existence level 4. From Escherichia coli.
   5236..5527    -  CDS            TcR (fragment): tetracycline efflux protein; tet; confers resistance to tetracycline
   5542..5563    -  protein_bind   CAP binding site: CAP binding activates transcription in the presence of cAMP. E. coli catabolite activator protein
   5576..6658    -  CDS            lacI: lac repressor; lacI; The lac repressor binds to the lac operator to inhibit transcription in E. coli. This inhibition can be relieved by adding lactose or isopropyl-β-D-thiogalactopyranoside (IPTG).
   6659..6736    -  promoter       lacI promoter: lacI
   6744..39      -  CDS            TcR (fragment) (across the origin): tetracycline efflux protein; tet; confers resistance to tetracycline
>Addgene plasmid #110218 | pNIC-ZB-SPRTN-E112A-FL | addgene full sequence | sequence record 210944 | Addgene NGS Result
CCGGTGATGCCGGCCACGATGCGTCCGGCGTAGAGGATCGAGATCTCGATCCCGCGAAATTAATACGACT
CACTATAGGGGAATTGTGAGCGGATAACAATTCCCCTCTAGAAATAATTTTGTTTAACTTTAAGAAGGAG
ATATACATATGCACCATCATCATCATCATTCTTCTGGTGTGGATAACAAGTTCAACAAGGAGCGTCGAAG
AGCTCGCCGTGAAATTCGCCATCTGCCGAACCTGAACCGCGAACAGCGTCGCGCATTTATTCGCAGCCTG
CGCGATGATCCGAGCCAGAGCGCGAACCTGCTGGCGGAAGCGAAGAAGCTGAACGATGCGCAGCCGAAGG
GTACCGAGAACCTGTACTTCCAATCCATGGATGATGACTTGATGTTGGCACTGCGGCTTCAGGAGGAGTG
GAACTTGCAGGAGGCGGAGCGCGATCATGCCCAGGAGTCCCTGTCGCTAGTGGACGCGTCGTGGGAGTTG
GTGGACCCCACACCGGACTTGCAGGCACTGTTTGTTCAGTTTAACGACCAATTCTTCTGGGGCCAGCTGG
AGGCCGTCGAGGTGAAGTGGAGCGTGCGAATGACCCTGTGTGCTGGGATATGCAGCTATGAAGGGAAGGG
TGGAATGTGTTCCATCCGTCTCAGCGAACCCCTTTTGAAGTTGAGGCCAAGAAAGGATCTTGTAGAGACC
CTCCTGCATGCAATGATACATGCCTATTTATTTGTCACTAATAACGACAAAGACCGAGAAGGGCATGGTC
CAGAATTTTGTAAACATATGCATCGCATCAACAGCCTGACTGGAGCCAATATAACGGTATACCATACTTT
TCACGATGAGGTGGATGAGTATCGGCGACACTGGTGGCGCTGCAATGGGCCGTGCCAGCACAGGCCACCG
TATTACGGCTATGTCAAACGAGCTACTAACAGGGAACCCTCTGCTCATGACTATTGGTGGGCTGAGCACC
AGAAAACCTGTGGAGGCACTTACATAAAAATCAAGGAACCAGAGAATTACTCAAAAAAAGGCAAAGGAAA
GGCAAAACTAGGAAAGGAACCAGTATTGGCCGCAGAGAATAAAGATAAACCCAACAGAGGTGAGGCCCAG
CTAGTAATCCCTTTTAGTGGGAAAGGATATGTTCTAGGAGAAACAAGCAATTTACCTTCACCTGGGAAAC
TGATCACTTCACATGCCATTAATAAAACCCAAGATCTTTTAAATCAAAACCATTCAGCAAATGCTGTAAG
ACTTAATTCTAAAATCAAGGTGAAATTTGAACAGAATGGTTCAAGTAAAAATTCTCATCTGGTCTCCCCT
GCTGTTAGTAACAGTCACCAAAATGTTCTAAGCAACTACTTTCCTAGAGTATCATTTGCCAACCAAAAGG
CTTTCAGAGGTGTGAATGGATCTCCAAGGATAAGTGTAACAGTTGGCAACATCCCTAAAAACTCAGTCTC
TTCTAGTTCTCAGAGAAGGGTTTCATCTTCTAAGATATCCCTAAGAAATTCTTCAAAAGTAACGGAATCA
GCATCTGTGATGCCATCCCAGGATGTGAGTGGGTCTGAAGATACATTCCCAAATAAACGACCTAGGCTAG
AAGATAAGACTGTTTTTGACAATTTTTTTATCAAGAAAGAGCAAATAAAAAGCAGTGGTAATGATCCAAA
GTATAGTACAACCACAGCTCAGAATTCCAGCAGTTCATCCAGTCAGAGCAAAATGGTTAATTGCCCAGTT
TGTCAGAATGAAGTTCTGGAGTCTCAGATTAATGAGCACTTGGACTGGTGCCTTGAAGGTGACAGCATCA
AAGTCAAAAGCGAAGAAAGTCTTTGACAGTAAAGGTGGATACGGATCCGAATTCGAGCTCCGTCGACAAG
CTTGCGGCCGCACTCGAGCACCACCACCACCACCACTGAGATCCGGCTGCTAACAAAGCCCGAAAGGAAG
CTGAGTTGGCTGCTGCCACCGCTGAGCAATAACTAGCATAACCCCTTGGGGCCTCTAAACGGGTCTTGAG
GGGTTTTTTGCTGAAAGGAGGAACTATATCCGGATTGGCGAATGGG
[124 nt withheld, positions 2077-2200]
C
[91 nt withheld, positions 2202-2292]
A
[49 nt withheld, positions 2294-2342]
CCTTTGACGTTGGAGTCCACGTTCTTT
[37 nt withheld, positions 2370-2406]
ACCCTATCTCGGTCTATTCTTTTGATTTATAAGGGATTTTGCCGATTTCGGCCTATTGGTTAAAAAATGA
GCTGATTTAACAAAAATTTAACGCGAATTTTAACAAAATATTAACGCTTACAATTTAGGTGGCACTTTTC
GGGGAAATGTGCGCGGAACCCCTATTTGTTTATTTTTCTAAATACATTCAAATATGTATCCGCTCATGAA
TTAATTCTTAGAAAAACTCATCGAGCATCAAATGAAACTGCAATTTATTCATATCAGGATTATCAATACC
ATATTTTTGAAAAAGCCGTTTCTGTAATGAAGGAGAAAACTCACCGAGGCAGTTCCATAGGATGGCAAGA
TCCTGGTATCGGTCTGCGATTCCGACTCGTCCAACATCAATACAACCTATTAATTTCCCCTCGTCAAAAA
TAAGGTTATCAAGTGAGAAATCACCATGAGTGACGACTGAATCCGGTGAGAATGGCAAAAGTTTATGCAT
TTCTTTCCAGACTTGTTCAACAGGCCAGCCATTACGCTCGTCATCAAAATCACTCGCATCAACCAAACCG
TTATTCATTCGTGATTGCGCCTGAGCGAGACGAAATACGCGATCGCTGTTAAAAGGACAATTACAAACAG
GAATCGAATGCAACCGGCGCAGGAACACTGCCAGCGCATCAACAATATTTTCACCTGAATCAGGATATTC
TTCTAATACCTGGAATGCTGTTTTCCCGGGGATCGCAGTGGTGAGTAACCATGCATCATCAGGAGTACGG
ATAAAATGCTTGATGGTCGGAAGAGGCATAAATTCCGTCAGCCAGTTTAGTCTGACCATCTCATCTGTAA
CATCATTGGCAACGCTACCTTTGCCATGTTTCAGAAACAACTCTGGCGCATCGGGCTTCCCATACAATCG
ATAGATTGTCGCACCTGATTGCCCGACATTATCGCGAGCCCATTTATACCCATATAAATCAGCATCCATG
TTGGAATTTAATCGCGGCCTAGAGCAAGACGTTTCCCGTTGAATATGGCTCATAACACCCCTTGTATTAC
TGTTTATGTAAGCAGACAGTTTTATTGTTCATGACCAAAATCCCTTAACGTGAGTTTTCGTTCCACTGAG
CGTCAGACCCCGTAGAAAAGATCAAAGGATCTTCTTGAGATCCTTTTTTTCTGCGCGTAATCTGCTGCTT
GCAAACAAAAAAACCACCGCTACCAGCGGTGGTTTGTTTGCCGGATCAAGAGCTACCAACTCTTTTTCCG
AAGGTAACTGGCTTCAGCAGAGCGCAGATACCAAATACTGTCCTTCTAGTGTAGCCGTAGTTAGGCCACC
ACTTCAAGAACTCTGTAGCACCGCCTACATACCTCGCTCTGCTAATCCTGTTACCAGTGGCTGCTGCCAG
TGGCGATAAGTCGTGTCTTACCGGGTTGGACTCAAGACGATAGTTACCGGATAAGGCGCAGCGGTCGGGC
TGAACGGGGGGTTCGTGCACACAGCCCAGCTTGGAGCGAACGACCTACACCGAACTGAGATACCTACAGC
GTGAGCTATGAGAAAGCGCCACGCTTCCCGAAGGGAGAAAGGCGGACAGGTATCCGGTAAGCGGCAGGGT
CGGAACAGGAGAGCGCACGAGGGAGCTTCCAGGGGGAAACGCCTGGTATCTTTATAGTCCTGTCGGGTTT
CGCCACCTCTGACTTGAGCGTCGATTTTTGTGATGCTCGTCAGGGGGGCGGAGCCTATGGAAAAACGCCA
GCAACGCGGCCTTTTTACGGTTCCTGGCCTTTTGCTGGCCTTTTGCTCACATGTTCTTTCCTGCGTTATC
CCCTGATTCTGTGGATAACCGTATTACCGCCTTTGAGTGAGCTGATACCGCTCGCCGCAGCCGAACGACC
GAGCGCAGCGAGTCAGTGAGCGAGGAAGCGGAAGAGCGCCTGATGCGGTATTTTCTCCTTACGCATCTGT
GCGGTATTTCACACCGCAATGGTGCACTCTCAGTACAATCTGCTCTGATGCCGCATAGTTAAGCCAGTAT
ACACTCCGCTATCGCTACGTGACTGGGTCATGGCTGCGCCCCGACACCCGCCAACACCCGCTGACGCGCC
CTGACGGGCTTGTCTGCTCCCGGCATCCGCTTACAGACAAGCTGTGACCGTCTCCGGGAGCTGCATGTGT
CAGAGGTTTTCACCGTCATCACCGAAACGCGCGAGGCAGCTGCGGTAAAGCTCATCAGCGTGGTCGTGAA
GCGATTCACAGATGTCTGCCTGTTCATCCGCGTCCAGCTCGTTGAGTTTCTCCAGAAGCGTTAATGTCTG
GCTTCTGATAAAGCGGGCCATGTTAAGGGCGGTTTTTTCCTGTTTGGTCACTGATGCCTCCGTGTAAGGG
GGATTTCTGTTCATGGGGGTAATGATACCGATGAAACGAGAGAGGATGCTCACGATACGGGTTACTGATG
ATGAACATGCCCGGTTACTGGAACGTTGTGAGGGTAAACAACTGGCGGTATGGATGCGGCGGGACCAGAG
AAAAATCACTCAGGGTCAATGCCAGCGCTTCGTTAATACAGATGTAGGTGTTCCACAGGGTAGCCAGCAG
CATCCTGCGATGCAGATCCGGAACATAATGGTGCAGGGCGCTGACTTCCGCGTTTCCAGACTTTACGAAA
CACGGAAACCGAAGACCATTCATGTTGTTGCTCAGGTCGCAGACGTTTTGCAGCAGCAGTCGCTTCACGT
TCGCTCGCGTATCGGTGATTCATTCTGCTAACCAGTAAGGCAACCCCGCCAGCCTAGCCGGGTCCTCAAC
GACAGGAGCACGATCATGCGCACCCGTGGGGCCGCCATGCCGGCGATAATGGCCTGCTTCTCGCCGAAAC
GTTTGGTGGCGGGACCAGTGACGAAGGCTTGAGCGAGGGCGTGCAAGATTCCGAATACCGCAAGCGACAG
GCCGATCATCGTCGCGCTCCAGCGAAAGCGGTCCTCGCCGAAAATGACCCAGAGCGCTGCCGGCACCTGT
CCTACGAGTTGCATGATAAAGAAGACAGTCATAAGTGCGGCGACGATAGTCATGCCCCGCGCCCACCGGA
AGGAGCTGACTGGGTTGAAGGCTCTCAAGGGCATCGGTCGAGATCCCGGTGCCTAATGAGTGAGCTAACT
TACATTAATTGCGTTGCGCTCACTGCCCGCTTTCCAGTCGGGAAACCTGTCGTGCCAGCTGCATTAATGA
ATCGGCCAACGCGCGGGGAGAGGCGGTTTGCGTATTGGGCGCCAGGGTGGTTTTTCTTTTCACCAGTGAG
ACGGGCAACAGCTGATTGCCCTTCACCGCCTGGCCCTGAGAGAGTTGCAGCAAGCGGTCCACGCTGGTTT
GCCCCAGCAGGCGAAAATCCTGTTTGATGGTGGTTAACGGCGGGATATAACATGAGCTGTCTTCGGTATC
GTCGTATCCCACTACCGAGATATCCGCACCAACGCGCAGCCCGGACTCGGTAATGGCGCGCATTGCGCCC
AGCGCCATCTGATCGTTGGCAACCAGCATCGCAGTGGGAACGATGCCCTCATTCAGCATTTGCATGGTTT
GTTGAAAACCGGACATGGCACTCCAGTCGCCTTCCCGTTCCGCTATCGGCTGAATTTGATTGCGAGTGAG
ATATTTATGCCAGCCAGCCAGACGCAGACGCGCCGAGACAGAACTTAATGGGCCCGCTAACAGCGCGATT
TGCTGGTGACCCAATGCGACCAGATGCTCCACGCCCAGTCGCGTACCGTCTTCATGGGAGAAAATAATAC
TGTTGATGGGTGTCTGGTCAGAGACATCAAGAAATAACGCCGGAACATTAGTGCAGGCAGCTTCCACAGC
AATGGCATCCTGGTCATCCAGCGGATAGTTAATGATCAGCCCACTGACGCGTTGCGCGAGAAGATTGTGC
ACCGCCGCTTTACAGGCTTCGACGCCGCTTCGTTCTACCATCGACACCACCACGCTGGCACCCAGTTGAT
CGGCGCGAGATTTAATCGCCGCGACAATTTGCGACGGCGCGTGCAGGGCCAGACTGGAGGTGGCAACGCC
AATCAGCAACGACTGTTTGCCCGCCAGTTGTTGTGCCACGCGGTTGGGAATGTAATTCAGCTCCGCCATC
GCCGCTTCCACTTTTTCCCGCGTTTTCGCAGAAACGTGGCTGGCCTGGTTCACCACGCGGGAAACGGTCT
GATAAGAGACACCGGCATACTCTGCGACATCGTATAACGTTACTGGTTTCACATTCACCACCCTGAATTG
ACTCTCTTCCGGGCGCTATCATGCCATACCGCGAAAGGTTTTGCGCCATTCGATGGTGTCCGGGATCTCG
ACGCTCTCCCTTATGCGACTCCTGCATTAGGAAGCAGCCCAGTAGTAGGTTGAGGCCGTTGAGCACCGCC
GCCGCAAGGAATGGTGCATGCAAGGAGATGGCGCCCAACAGTCCCCCGGCCACGGGGCCTGCCACCATAC
CCACGCCGAAACAAGCGCTCATGAGCCCGAAGTGGCGAGCCCGATCTTCCCCATCGGTGATGTCGGCGAT
ATAGGCGCCAGCAACCGCACCTGTGGCG
